>Addgene plasmid #245633 | pICSL12026 | addgene full sequence | sequence record 495531 | Addgene NGS Result
TTGAGATCCTTTTTTTCTGCGCGTAATCTGCTGCTTGCAAACAAAAAAACCACCGCTACCAGCGGTGGTT
TGTTTGCCGGATCAAGAGCTACCAACTCTTTTTCCGAAGGTAACTGGCTTCAGCAGAGCGCAGATACCAA
ATACTGTTCTTCTAGTGTAGCCGTAGTTAGGCCACCACTTCAAGAACTCTGTAGCACCGCCTACATACCT
CGCTCTGCTAATCCTGTTACCAGTGGCTGCTGCCAGTGGCGATAAGTCGTGTCTTACCGGGTTGGACTCA
AGACGATAGTTACCGGATAAGGCGCAGCGGTCGGGCTGAACGGGGGGTTCGTGCACACAGCCCAGCTTGG
AGCGAACGACCTACACCGAACTGAGATACCTACAGCGTGAGCTATGAGAAAGCGCCACGCTTCCCGAAGG
GAGAAAGGCGGACAGGTATCCGGTAAGCGGCAGGGTCGGAACAGGAGAGCGCACGAGGGAGCTTCCAGGG
GGAAACGCCTGGTATCTTTATAGTCCTGTCGGGTTTCGCCACCTCTGACTTGAGCGTCGATTTTTGTGAT
GCTCGTCAGGGGGGCGGAGCCTATGGAAAAACGCCAGCAACGCGGCCTTTTTACGGTTCCTGGCCTTTTG
CTGGCCTTTTGCTCACATGTTCTTTCCTGCGTTATCCCCTGATTCTGTGGATAACCGTATTACCGCCTTT
GAGTGAGCTGATACCGCTCGCCGCAGCCGAACGACCGAGCGCAGCGAGTCAGTGAGCGAGGAAGCGGAAG
AGCGCCCAATACGCAAACCGCCTCTCCCCGCGCGTTGGCCGATTCATTAATCACTCTGTGGTCTCAGGAG
CAATACGCAAACCGCCTCTCCCCGCGCGTTGGCCGATTCATTAATGCAGCTGGCACGACAGGTTTCCCGA
CTGGAAAGCGGGCAGTGAGCGCAACGCAATTAATGTGAGTTAGCTCACTCATTAGGCACCCCAGGCTTTA
CACTTTATGCTTCCGGCTCGTATGTTGTGTGGAATTGTGAGCGGATAACAATTTCACACATACTAGAGAA
AGAGGAGAAATACTAGAATGTGAGACCACGAAGTGGCTCTTCAGTGGACGAAAGGGCCTCGTGATACGCC
TATTTTTATAGGTTAATGTCATGATAATAATGGTTTCTTAGACGTCAGGTGGCACTTTTCGGGGAAATGT
GCGCGGAACCCCTATTTGTTTATTTTTCTAAATACATTCAAATATGTATCCGCTCATGAGACAATAACCC
TGATAAATGCTTCAATAATATTGAAAAAGGAAGAGTATGCGCTCACGCAACTGGTCCAGAACCTTGACCG
AACGCAGCGGTGGTAACGGCGCAGTGGCGGTTTTCATGGCTTGTTATGACTGTTTTTTTTTGGGGTACAG
TCTATGCCTCGGGCATCCAAGCAGCAAGCGCGTTACGCCGTGGGTCGATGTTTGATGTTATGGAGCAGCA
ACGATGTTACGCAGCAGGGCAGTCGCCCTAAAACAAAGTTAAACATCATGAGGGAAGCGGTGATCGCCGA
AGTATCGACTCAACTATCAGAGGTAGTTGGCGTCATCGAGCGCCATCTCGAACCGACGTTGCTGGCCGTA
CATTTGTACGGCTCCGCAGTGGATGGCGGCCTGAAGCCACACAGCGATATTGATTTGCTGGTTACGGTGA
CCGTAAGGCTTGATGAAACAACGCGGCGAGCTTTGATCAACGACCTTTTGGAAACTTCGGCTTCCCCTGG
AGAGAGCGAGATTCTCCGCGCTGTAGAAGTCACCATTGTTGTGCACGACGACATCATTCCGTGGCGTTAT
CCAGCTAAGCGCGAACTGCAATTTGGAGAATGGCAGCGCAATGACATTCTTGCAGGTATCTTCGAGCCAG
CCACGATCGACATTGATCTGGCTATCTTGCTGACAAAAGCAAGAGAACATAGCGTTGCCTTGGTAGGTCC
AGCGGCGGAGGAACTCTTTGATCCGGTTCCTGAACAGGATCTATTTGAGGCGCTAAATGAAACCTTAACG
CTATGGAACTCGCCGCCCGACTGGGCTGGCGATGAGCGAAATGTAGTGCTTACGTTGTCCCGCATTTGGT
ACAGCGCAGTAACCGGCAAAATCGCGCCGAAGGATGTCGCTGCCGACTGGGCAATGGAGCGCCTGCCGGC
CCAGTATCAGCCCGTCATACTTGAAGCTAGACAGGCTTATCTTGGACAAGAAGAAGATCGCTTGGCCTCG
CGCGCAGATCAGTTGGAAGAATTTGTCCATTACGTAAAAGGCGAGATCACCAAGGTAGTCGGCAAATAAC
TGTCAGACCAAGTTTACTCATATATACTTTAGATTGATTTAAAACTTCATTTTTAATTTAAAAGGATCTA
GGTGAAGATCCTTTTTGATAATCTCATGACCAAAATCCCTTAACGTGAGTTTTCGTTCCACTGAGCGTCA
GACCCCGTAGAAAAGATCAAAGGATCTTC
Features (pLannotate 1.2.2; 10 found; start..end, strand, type, name):
      1..589     +  rep_origin     ori: high-copy-number ColE1/pMB1/pBR322/pUC origin of replication
    772..821     +  CDS            lacI (fragment): lac repressor; lacI; The lac repressor binds to the lac operator to inhibit transcription in E. coli. This inhibition can be relieved by adding lactose or isopropyl-β-D-thiogalactopyranoside (IPTG).
    841..928     +  CDS            lacI (fragment): lac repressor; lacI; The lac repressor binds to the lac operator to inhibit transcription in E. coli. This inhibition can be relieved by adding lactose or isopropyl-β-D-thiogalactopyranoside (IPTG).
    941..962     +  protein_bind   CAP binding site: CAP binding activates transcription in the presence of cAMP. E. coli catabolite activator protein
    977..1007    +  promoter       lac promoter: promoter for the E. coli lac operon
   1015..1031    +  protein_bind   lac operator: The lac repressor binds to the lac operator to inhibit transcription in E. coli. This inhibition can be relieved by adding lactose or isopropyl-β-D-thiogalactopyranoside (IPTG). lac repressor encoded by lacI
   1192..1296    +  promoter       AmpR promoter: bla
   1287..1367    -  CDS            int (fragment): INT2_ECOLX - Protein inferred from homology: Swiss-Prot protein existence level 3. Putative integrase believed to be involved in the insertion of antibiotic resistance genes into plasmids and transposons. From Escherichia coli.
   1455..1511    +  CDS            GmR (fragment): gentamycin acetyltransferase; aacC1; confers resistance to gentamycin
   1518..2306    +  CDS            aadA: S3AD_ECOLX - Experimental evidence at protein level: Swiss-Prot protein existence level 1. Mediates bacterial resistance to the antibiotics streptomycin and spectinomycin. From Escherichia coli.
