[The description below was written by a language model from this plasmid's Addgene catalogue record and pLannotate feature annotations shown in this document.]
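Description:
pICSL12026 is a Level 0 Golden Gate (MoClo syntax) part plasmid built on the pICH41295 acceptor backbone, a small synthetic-biology cloning vector maintained in E. coli. It replicates from a high-copy ColE1/pUC-type origin and is selected with spectinomycin through an aadA aminoglycoside adenylyltransferase gene. The annotation places an AmpR (bla) promoter upstream of aadA, along with short integrase and gentamicin acetyltransferase fragments. These fragments are most likely remnants of the integron-derived cassette from which the marker was taken, not functional genes.

The payload is a synthetic insert of about 230 bp named the Amil chromoprotein promoter. It is supplied as a promoter plus 5′ untranslated region module flanked by the GGAG and AATG fusion overhangs, so it occupies the promoter/5′UTR position of a transcription unit and joins directly to a coding part at its start codon. Internal BsaI and BpiI recognition sites were removed by point mutation, which allows the part to pass through successive Type IIS assembly rounds without being cut. The catalogue lists the BsaI cloning sites as destroyed, although Level 0 MoClo parts are normally released with BsaI for assembly into Level 1 acceptors.

In the region corresponding to the insert, the feature table shows lacI fragments, a CAP binding site, a lac promoter and a lac operator. This suggests the part is a lac-type bacterial promoter of the kind used to drive chromoprotein colour markers in E. coli, but the record does not say so explicitly, nor does it state the intended expression host. No coding sequence for a chromoprotein is annotated, so the plasmid provides only the regulatory module.
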