Addgene plasmid #245633: pICSL12026
Purpose: Level 0 Golden Gate part Amil Chromoprotein promoter, GGAG - AATG
Depositing lab: Mark Youles. Depositing organization: Sainsbury Laboratory, Norwich.
Backbone
  Vector backbone: pICH41295
  Backbone size w/o insert (bp): 2249
  Vector type: Synthetic Biology
Growth in bacteria
  Bacterial resistance: Spectinomycin, 50 μg/mL
  Growth temperature: 37°C
  Growth strain: DH5alpha
  Copy number: High Copy
Gene/Insert
  Gene/Insert name: Amil Chromoprotein promoter
  Species: Synthetic
  Insert size (bp): 230
  Mutation: BsaI/BpiI sites removed by point-mutation
  Cloning method: Restriction Enzyme; 5′ cloning site BsaI (destroyed during cloning); 3′ cloning site BsaI (destroyed during cloning)
  Sequencing primers: 5′ TCACATGTTCTTTCCTGCG; 3′ GTCTCATGAGCGGATACATATTTGAATG
Terms and licenses: Academic/Nonprofit Terms; Industry Terms: Not Available to Industry
Depositor comments: Level 0 promoter + 5' untranslated region module used for GoldenGate assemblies using the MoClo overhang syntax
How to cite: pICSL12026 was a gift from Mark Youles (Addgene plasmid # 245633 ; http://n2t.net/addgene:245633 ; RRID:Addgene_245633)
